Addgene plasmid #120682: Smp_059910-Cd4-bio-His
Purpose: Expression of recombinant S. mansoni protein
Depositing lab: Gavin Wright. Depositing organization: Wellcome Sanger Institute. Publication: A library of cell-surface and secreted proteins from Schistosoma mansoni identifies early serological markers of infection. Cécile Crosnier, Anna V. Protasio, Gabriel Rinaldi, Shona Wilson, Matthew Berriman, Gavin J. Wright. bioRXiv 10.1101/593616.
Backbone
  Vector backbone: pTT3
  Backbone manufacturer: Yves Durocher, NRC
  Backbone size w/o insert (bp): 6686
  Vector type: Mammalian Expression
Growth in bacteria
  Bacterial resistance: Ampicillin, 100 μg/mL
  Growth temperature: 37°C
  Growth strain: DH5alpha
  Copy number: High Copy
Gene/Insert
  Gene/Insert name: Smp_059910
  Species: Schistosoma mansoni
  Insert size (bp): 745
  Entrez Gene: Smp_059910.1 (a.k.a. Smp_059910.1, Smp_059910.2, Smp_059910.3)
  Promoter: CMV
  Tag / fusion protein: ratCd4(d3+4)-bio-6His (C terminal on backbone)
  Cloning method: Restriction Enzyme; 5′ cloning site NotI (not destroyed); 3′ cloning site AscI (not destroyed)
Terms and licenses: Academic/Nonprofit Terms; Industry Terms: Not Available to Industry
How to cite: Smp_059910-Cd4-bio-His was a gift from Gavin Wright (Addgene plasmid # 120682 ; http://n2t.net/addgene:120682 ; RRID:Addgene_120682)
