[The description below was written by a language model from this plasmid's Addgene catalogue record and pLannotate feature annotations shown in this document.]
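Description:
Smp_059910-Cd4-bio-His is a mammalian expression plasmid built on the pTT3 backbone for producing a recombinant, secreted form of the Schistosoma mansoni protein Smp_059910. It is propagated in E. coli as a high-copy plasmid through a ColE1/pUC-type origin and selected with ampicillin via the β-lactamase gene. The backbone also carries a fragment of the Epstein-Barr virus oriP, which in cells expressing EBNA1 supports episomal maintenance and so boosts yields from transient transfection. A few short lac, tet and bla fragments annotated near the end of the sequence appear to be backbone remnants with no stated role.

Expression is driven by the CMV immediate-early enhancer and promoter. These are followed by adenovirus-derived leader and splice elements and a chimeric intron fragment that aid transcript processing, and the unit ends in a rabbit β-globin polyadenylation signal. The short antisense "PTP" hit most likely just reflects this adenoviral leader region rather than a functional coding sequence. A fragment of a mouse immunoglobulin heavy chain signal sequence is annotated at the start of the open reading frame, consistent with routing the product into the secretory pathway. The roughly 745 bp parasite insert, cloned between retained NotI and AscI sites, falls in the unannotated interval between this leader and the Cd4 segment.

The insert is fused at its C terminus to rat Cd4 domains 3 and 4, a biotinylation sequence and a six-histidine tag. Only the Cd4 portion is picked up in the feature table. Such a tag typically provides an antibody epitope, a way to capture the protein on streptavidin, and a handle for nickel-affinity purification. The plasmid belongs to a library of S. mansoni cell-surface and secreted proteins used to search for early serological markers of infection.
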