Features (pLannotate 1.2.2; 18 found; start..end, strand, type, name):
      7..386     +  enhancer       CMV enhancer: human cytomegalovirus immediate early enhancer
    388..587     +  promoter       CMV promoter: human cytomegalovirus (CMV) immediate early promoter
    655..693     +  misc_feature   Ad SA (fragment): adenovirus major late transcript splice acceptor (Friedrich and Soriano, 1991)
    726..935     -  CDS            PTP (fragment): TERM_ADE02 - Experimental evidence at protein level: Swiss-Prot protein existence level 1. Protein covalently bound to the viral DNA that acts as a primer for viral genomic replication by DNA strand displacement. Assembles on the viral origin of replication in an initiation complex with viral polymerase, DBP, host NFIA and host POU2F1/OCT1. During initiation, the polymerase covalently couples the first dCTP with Ser- 580 of pTP. The terminal protein stimulates the template activity over 20 fold compared to protein-free templates. Neo-synthesized viral genomes are linked to two preterminal prot
    966..1055    +  intron         chimeric intron (fragment): chimera between introns from adenovirus and immunoglobulin heavy chain genes
   1074..1120    +  CDS            IgH signal sequence (fragment): signal sequence from the mouse immunoglobulin heavy chain variable region
   1932..2504    +  CDS            Cd4 (fragment): CD4_RAT - Experimental evidence at protein level: Swiss-Prot protein existence level 1. Integral membrane glycoprotein that plays an essential role in the immune response and serves multiple functions in responses against both external and internal offenses. In T-cells, functions primarily as a coreceptor for MHC class II molecule:peptide complex. The antigens presented by class II peptides are derived from extracellular proteins while class I peptides are derived from cytosolic proteins. Interacts simultaneously with the T-cell receptor (TCR) and the MHC class II presented by antigen presenti
   2664..2719    +  polyA_signal   β-globin poly(A) signal: rabbit β-globin polyadenylation signal (Gil and Proudfoot, 1987)
   3233..4914    -  rep_origin     oriP (fragment): Epstein-Barr virus oriP replication origin (Yates et al., 2000)
   5041..5145    +  promoter       AmpR promoter: bla
   5146..6006    +  CDS            AmpR: β-lactamase; bla; confers resistance to ampicillin, carbenicillin, and related antibiotics
   6177..6765    +  rep_origin     ori: high-copy-number ColE1/pMB1/pBR322/pUC origin of replication
   6948..7040    +  CDS            lacI (fragment): lac repressor; lacI; The lac repressor binds to the lac operator to inhibit transcription in E. coli. This inhibition can be relieved by adding lactose or isopropyl-β-D-thiogalactopyranoside (IPTG).
   7053..7074    +  protein_bind   CAP binding site: CAP binding activates transcription in the presence of cAMP. E. coli catabolite activator protein
   7089..7119    +  promoter       lac promoter: promoter for the E. coli lac operon
   7127..7143    +  protein_bind   lac operator: The lac repressor binds to the lac operator to inhibit transcription in E. coli. This inhibition can be relieved by adding lactose or isopropyl-β-D-thiogalactopyranoside (IPTG). lac repressor encoded by lacI
   7213..7229    +  promoter       tet promoter (fragment): E. coli promoter for tetracycline efflux protein gene
   7239..7264    -  CDS            bla(M) (fragment): β-lactamase lacking the signal sequence; bla(M); allows cytosolic expression of β-lactamase
>Addgene plasmid #120682 | Smp_059910-Cd4-bio-His | addgene full sequence | sequence record 234195 | Addgene NGS Result
CATGTTGACATTGATTATTGACTAGTTATTAATAGTAATCAATTACGGGGTCATTAGTTCATAGCCCATA
TATGGAGTTCCGCGTTACATAACTTACGGTAAATGGCCCGCCTGGCTGACCGCCCAACGACCCCCGCCCA
TTGACGTCAATAATGACGTATGTTCCCATAGTAACGCCAATAGGGACTTTCCATTGACGTCAATGGGTGG
AGTATTTACGGTAAACTGCCCACTTGGCAGTACATCAAGTGTATCATATGCCAAGTCCGCCCCCTATTGA
CGTCAATGACGGTAAATGGCCCGCCTGGCATTATGCCCAGTACATGACCTTACGGGACTTTCCTACTTGG
CAGTACATCTACGTATTAGTCATCGCTATTACCATGGTGATGCGGTTTTGGCAGTACACCAATGGGCGTG
GATAGCGGTTTGACTCACGGGGATTTCCAAGTCTCCACCCCATTGACGTCAATGGGAGTTTGTTTTGGCA
CCAAAATCAACGGGACTTTCCAAAATGTCGTAATAACCCCGCCCCGTTGACGCAAATGGGCGGTAGGCGT
GTACGGTGGGAGGTCTATATAAGCAGAGCTCGTTTAGTGAACCGTCAGATCCTCACTCTCTTCCGCATCG
CTGTCTGCGAGGGCCAGCTGTTGGGCTCGCGGTTGAGGACAAACTCTTCGCGGTCTTTCCAGTACTCTTG
GATCGGAAACCCGTCGGCCTCCGAACGGTACTCCGCCACCGAGGGACCTGAGCGAGTCCGCATCGACCGG
ATCGGAAAACCTCTCGAGAAAGGCGTCTAACCAGTCACAGTCGCAAGGTAGGCTGAGCACCGTGGCGGGC
GGCAGCGGGTGGCGGTCGGGGTTGTTTCTGGCGGAGGTGCTGCTGATGATGTAATTAAAGTAGGCGGTCT
TGAGACGGCGGATGGTCGAGGTGAGGTGTGGCAGGCTTGAGATCCAGCTGTTGGGGTGAGTACTCCCTCT
CAAAAGCGGGCATTACTTCTGCGCTAAGATTGTCAGTTTCCAAAAACGAGGAGGATTTGATATTCACCTG
GCCCGATCTGGCCATACACTTGAGTGACAATGACATCCACTTTGCCTTTCTCTCCACAGGTGTCCACTCC
CAGGTCCAAGTTTGCCACCATGGAGTTTCAGACCCAGGTACTCATGTCCCTGCTGCTCTGCATGTCTGGT
GCGGCCGCCGCTGATTGGAGCAGAGGCGACCAGAAGCTGCCATTCTTCGACCAGCTGAAGTCCCTGGCCA
ACACCTTCAACAAGATCTTCCCCAGCATCCTGAGCGCCAGAGCCATCTGCAGCGAGAACGTGTCCATCCA
GCCCTGGGACTGGGATTGGGACGGCCGGAACCCCAGCAACTTCCGGACCGATAGCAGCCTGCAGGGCGAG
ATCGTGACCCCCAAGTGCACCCGGCATCTGCTGTTCATCCGGCACGGCCAGTACTACTACGCCAAAGAGG
ACAGCGACTGCCACCTGACCGGCCTGGGCAGACAGCAGCTGGACTGCACCGGCAAGCGGCTGAGAGAGCT
GAACTTCCCCTACCGGAAGCTGTACTACAGCACCATGACCAGAGCCGTGGAAAGCGCCGAGCTGGTGCTG
AACCATCTGCCCAACGTGCAGGCCGAGCCCAGCGACGCCATTAGAGAGGGCGCTCCCTACATCCTGGAAC
CCCCCCTGGCCTACTACAAGCCCACCCCCAAGGACATCGAAGAGGACGGCAGCCGGATCGAGCTGGCCTT
CCGGCGGCACATCCACAGAGCCGATGTGGGCCAGGAAGCCGACACCGCCCTGCAGTTTCCCCCAGAGGCC
TGGATCCGGTTCAGCCTGGACCACGGCAGCATCACCTGGCTGGTCATCCGGCCCGACGGCAGAGTGACCC
TGAGATGGCTGGGCAACAGCGGCCACATGCCCCCCGAGCTGATCAGCGTGCAGGGCGCGCCGTCGACCTC
CATCACGGCCTATAAGAGTGAGGGGGAGTCAGCGGAGTTCTCCTTCCCACTCAACCTTGGAGAGGAAAGC
CTGCAGGGAGAGTTGAGATGGAAGGCAGAGAAGGCTCCTTCTTCCCAGTCCTGGATCACCTTCTCCCTAA
AGAACCAAAAGGTGTCTGTGCAGAAGTCTACTAGCAACCCCAAGTTCCAGCTGTCCGAAACGCTCCCACT
CACCCTTCAGATACCCCAGGTCTCCCTTCAGTTTGCTGGTTCTGGCAACCTGACCCTGACTCTGGACAGA
GGGATACTGTATCAGGAAGTGAACCTGGTGGTGATGAAAGTGACTCAGCCCGACAGCAACACTTTGACCT
GTGAGGTGATGGGACCCACCTCACCCAAGATGAGACTGATCTTGAAGCAGGAGAATCAGGAGGCCAGGGT
CTCCAGGCAGGAGAAAGTGATTCAAGTGCAGGCCCCTGAAGCAGGGGTGTGGCAATGTCTACTGAGTGAA
GGTGAAGAGGTCAAGATGGACTCCAAGATCCAGGTTTTATCCAAAGGGTTGAATTCCGGCAGCCTGCACC
ACATCCTGGACGCCCAGAAGATGCTGTGGAACCACAGGGACAGGAACCTGCCTCCTCTGGCCCCTCTGGG
CCCCCACCACCATCACCACCATTGAGTCTAGACACGTGATTAATTAAGGATCCCCCGACCTCGACCTCTG
GCTAATAAAGGAAATTTATTTTCATTGCAATAGTGTGTTGGAATTTTTTGTGTCTCTCACTCGGAAGGAC
ATATGGGAGGGCAAATCATTTGGTCGAGATCCCTCGGAGATCTCTAGCTAGAGGATCGATCCCCGCCCCG
GACGAACTAAACCTGACTACGACATCTCTGCCCCTTCTTCGCGGGGCAGTGCATGTAATCCCTTCAGTTG
GTTGGTACAACTTGCCAACTGGGCCCTGTTCCACATGTGACACGGGGGGGGACCAAACACAAAGGGGTTC
TCTGACTGTAGTTGACATCCTTATAAATGGATGTGCACATTTGCCAACACTGAGTGGCTTTCATCCTGGA
GCAGACTTTGCAGTCTGTGGACTGCAACACAACATTGCCTTTATGTGTAACTCTTGGCTGAAGCTCTTAC
ACCAATGCTGGGGGACATGTACCTCCCAGGGGCCCAGGAAGACTACGGGAGGCTACACCAACGTCAATCA
GAGGGGCCTGTGTAGCTACCGATAAGCGGACCCTCAAGAGGGCATTAGCAATAGTGTTTATAAGGCCCCC
TTGTTAACCCTAAACGGGTAGCATATGCTTCCCGGGTAGTAGTATATACTATCCAGACTAACCCTAATTC
AATAGCATATGTTACCCAACGGGAAGCATATGCTATCGAATTAGGGTTAGTAAAAGGGTCCTAAGGAACA
GCGATATCTCCCACCCCATGAGCTGTCACGGTTTTATTTACATGGGGTCAGGATTCCACGAGGGTAGTGA
ACCATTTTAGTCACAAGGGCAGTGGCTGAAGATCAAGGAGCGGGCAGTGAACTCTCCTGAATCTTCGCCT
GCTTCTTCATTCTCCTTCGTTTAGCTAATAGAATAACTGCTGAGTTGTGAACAGTAAGGTGTATGTGAGG
TGCTCGAAAACAAGGTTTCAGGTGACGCCCCCAGAATAAAATTTGGACGGGGGGTTCAGTGGTGGCATTG
TGCTATGACACCAATATAACCCTCACAAACCCCTTGGGCAATAAATACTAGTGTAGGAATGAAACATTCT
GAATATCTTTAACAATAGAAATCCATGGGGTGGGGACAAGCCGTAAAGACTGGATGTCCATCTCACACGA
ATTTATGGCTATGGGCAACACATAATCCTAGTGCAATATGATACTGGGGTTATTAAGATGTGTCCCAGGC
AGGGACCAAGACAGGTGAACCATGTTGTTACACTCTATTTGTAACAAGGGGAAAGAGAGTGGACGCCGAC
AGCAGCGGACTCCACTGGTTGTCTCTAACACCCCCGAAAATTAAACGGGGCTCCACGCCAATGGGGCCCA
TAAACAAAGACAAGTGGCCACTCTTTTTTTTGAAATTGTGGAGTGGGGGCACGCGTCAGCCCCCACACGC
CGCCCTGCGGTTTTGGACTGTAAAATAAGGGTGTAATAACTTGGCTGATTGTAACCCCGCTAACCACTGC
GGTCAAACCACTTGCCCACAAAACCACTAATGGCACCCCGGGGAATACCTGCATAAGTAGGTGGGCGGGC
CAAGATAGGGGCGCGATTGCTGCGATCTGGAGGACAAATTACACACACTTGCGCCTGAGCGCCAAGCACA
GGGTTGTTGGTCCTCATATTCACGAGGTCGCTGAGAGCACGGTGGGCTAATGTTGCCATGGGTAGCATAT
ACTACCCAAATATCTGGATAGCATATGCTATCCTAATCTATATCTGGGTAGCATAGGCTATCCTAATCTA
TATCTGGGTAGCATATGCTATCCTAATCTATATCTGGGTAGTATATGCTATCCTAATTTATATCTGGGTA
GCATAGGCTATCCTAATCTATATCTGGGTAGCATATGCTATCCTAATCTATATCTGGGTAGTATATGCTA
TCCTAATCTGTATCCGGGTAGCATATGCTATCCTAATAGAGATTAGGGTAGTATATGCTATCCTAATTTA
TATCTGGGTAGCATATACTACCCAAATATCTGGATAGCATATGCTATCCTAATCTATATCTGGGTAGCAT
ATGCTATCCTAATCTATATCTGGGTAGCATAGGCTATCCTAATCTATATCTGGGTAGCATATGCTATCCT
AATCTATATCTGGGTAGTATATGCTATCCTAATTTATATCTGGGTAGCATAGGCTATCCTAATCTATATC
TGGGTAGCATATGCTATCCTAATCTATATCTGGGTAGTATATGCTATCCTAATCTGTATCCGGGTAGCAT
ATGCTATCCTCATGATAAGCTGTCAAACATGAGAATTTTCTTGAAGACGAAAGGGCCTCGTGATACGCCT
ATTTTTATAGGTTAATGTCATGATAATAATGGTTTCTTAGACGTCAGGTGGCACTTTTCGGGGAAATGTG
CGCGGAACCCCTATTTGTTTATTTTTCTAAATACATTCAAATATGTATCCGCTCATGAGACAATAACCCT
GATAAATGCTTCAATAATATTGAAAAAGGAAGAGTATGAGTATTCAACATTTCCGTGTCGCCCTTATTCC
CTTTTTTGCGGCATTTTGCCTTCCTGTTTTTGCTCACCCAGAAACGCTGGTGAAAGTAAAAGATGCTGAA
GATCAGTTGGGTGCACGAGTGGGTTACATCGAACTGGATCTCAACAGCGGTAAGATCCTTGAGAGTTTTC
GCCCCGAAGAACGTTTTCCAATGATGAGCACTTTTAAAGTTCTGCTATGTGGCGCGGTATTATCCCGTGT
TGACGCCGGGCAAGAGCAACTCGGTCGCCGCATACACTATTCTCAGAATGACTTGGTTGAGTACTCACCA
GTCACAGAAAAGCATCTTACGGATGGCATGACAGTAAGAGAATTATGCAGTGCTGCCATAACCATGAGTG
ATAACACTGCGGCCAACTTACTTCTGACAACGATCGGAGGACCGAAGGAGCTAACCGCTTTTTTGCACAA
CATGGGGGATCATGTAACTCGCCTTGATCGTTGGGAACCGGAGCTGAATGAAGCCATACCAAACGACGAG
CGTGACACCACGATGCCTGCAGCAATGGCAACAACGTTGCGCAAACTATTAACTGGCGAACTACTTACTC
TAGCTTCCCGGCAACAATTAATAGACTGGATGGAGGCGGATAAAGTTGCAGGACCACTTCTGCGCTCGGC
CCTTCCGGCTGGCTGGTTTATTGCTGATAAATCTGGAGCCGGTGAGCGTGGGTCTCGCGGTATCATTGCA
GCACTGGGGCCAGATGGTAAGCCCTCCCGTATCGTAGTTATCTACACGACGGGGAGTCAGGCAACTATGG
ATGAACGAAATAGACAGATCGCTGAGATAGGTGCCTCACTGATTAAGCATTGGTAACTGTCAGACCAAGT
TTACTCATATATACTTTAGATTGATTTAAAACTTCATTTTTAATTTAAAAGGATCTAGGTGAAGATCCTT
TTTGATAATCTCATGACCAAAATCCCTTAACGTGAGTTTTCGTTCCACTGAGCGTCAGACCCCGTAGAAA
AGATCAAAGGATCTTCTTGAGATCCTTTTTTTCTGCGCGTAATCTGCTGCTTGCAAACAAAAAAACCACC
GCTACCAGCGGTGGTTTGTTTGCCGGATCAAGAGCTACCAACTCTTTTTCCGAAGGTAACTGGCTTCAGC
AGAGCGCAGATACCAAATACTGTTCTTCTAGTGTAGCCGTAGTTAGGCCACCACTTCAAGAACTCTGTAG
CACCGCCTACATACCTCGCTCTGCTAATCCTGTTACCAGTGGCTGCTGCCAGTGGCGATAAGTCGTGTCT
TACCGGGTTGGACTCAAGACGATAGTTACCGGATAAGGCGCAGCGGTCGGGCTGAACGGGGGGTTCGTGC
ACACAGCCCAGCTTGGAGCGAACGACCTACACCGAACTGAGATACCTACAGCGTGAGCTATGAGAAAGCG
CCACGCTTCCCGAAGGGAGAAAGGCGGACAGGTATCCGGTAAGCGGCAGGGTCGGAACAGGAGAGCGCAC
GAGGGAGCTTCCAGGGGGAAACGCCTGGTATCTTTATAGTCCTGTCGGGTTTCGCCACCTCTGACTTGAG
CGTCGATTTTTGTGATGCTCGTCAGGGGGGCGGAGCCTATGGAAAAACGCCAGCAACGCGGCCTTTTTAC
GGTTCCTGGCCTTTTGCTGGCCTTTTGCTCACATGTTCTTTCCTGCGTTATCCCCTGATTCTGTGGATAA
CCGTATTACCGCCTTTGAGTGAGCTGATACCGCTCGCCGCAGCCGAACGACCGAGCGCAGCGAGTCAGTG
AGCGAGGAAGCGGAAGAGCGCCCAATACGCAAACCGCCTCTCCCCGCGCGTTGGCCGATTCATTAATGCA
GCTGGCACGACAGGTTTCCCGACTGGAAAGCGGGCAGTGAGCGCAACGCAATTAATGTGAGTTAGCTCAC
TCATTAGGCACCCCAGGCTTTACACTTTATGCTTCCGGCTCGTATGTTGTGTGGAATTGTGAGCGGATAA
CAATTTCACACAGGAAACAGCTATGACCATGATTACGCCAAGCTCTAGCTAGAGGTCGACCAATTCTCAT
GTTTGACAGCTTATCATCGCAGATCCGGGCAACGTTGTTGCCATTGCTGCAGGCGCAGAACTGGTAGGTA
TGGAAGATCTATACATTGAATCAATATTGGCAATTAGCCATATTAGTCATTGGTTATATAGCATAAATCA
ATATTGGCTATTGGCCATTGCATACGTTGTATCTATATCATAATATGTACATTTATATTGGCTCATGTCC
AATATGACCGC
